Addgene plasmid #144999: TFORF3523
Purpose: Lentiviral vector for overexpressing transcription factor ORFs with unique 24-bp barcodes. Barcodes facilitate identification of transcription factors in pooled screens.
Depositing lab: Feng Zhang. Depositing organization: Broad Institute. Publication: A transcription factor atlas of directed differentiation. Joung J, Ma S, Tay T, Geiger-Schuller KR, Kirchgatterer PC, Verdine VK, Guo B, Arias-Garcia MA, Allen WE, Singh A, Kuksenko O, Abudayyeh OO, Gootenberg JS, Fu Z, Macrae RK, Buenrostro JD, Regev A, Zhang F. Cell. 2023 Jan 5;186(1):209-229.e26. doi: 10.1016/j.cell.2022.11.026. PubMed 36608654.
Backbone
  Vector backbone: pLX_TRC317
  Backbone manufacturer: Broad Institute Genetic Perturbation Platform
  Backbone size w/o insert (bp): 8264
  Vector type: Mammalian Expression, Lentiviral
  Selectable markers: Puromycin
Growth in bacteria
  Bacterial resistance: Ampicillin, 100 μg/mL
  Growth temperature: 37°C
  Growth strain: NEB Stable
  Copy number: High Copy
Gene/Insert
  Gene/Insert name: ZNF473
  Species: H. sapiens (human)
  Insert size (bp): 2819
  Entrez Gene: ZNF473 (a.k.a. ZFP100, ZN473)
  Promoter: EF1a
  Tag / fusion protein: V5 (C terminal on insert)
  Cloning method: Gateway Cloning
  Sequencing primers: 5′ GGGTGGAGACTGAAGTTAGGCCAG; 3′ CACATAGCGTAAAAGGAGCAACATAG
Resource information
  A portion of this plasmid was derived from a plasmid made by: Broad Institute Genetic Perturbation Platform
Terms and licenses: Academic/Nonprofit Terms; Industry Terms: Not Available to Industry
Depositor comments: NM_015428.3 Please test multiple small colonies in case of plasmid recombination. To make this collection available in a timely manner, a portion of this collection was not fully sequenced by Addgene. If an Addgene verified full plasmid sequence is not available, please contact us prior to placing an order to request the full sequence.
How to cite: TFORF3523 was a gift from Feng Zhang (Addgene plasmid # 144999 ; http://n2t.net/addgene:144999 ; RRID:Addgene_144999)
