[The description below was written by a language model from this plasmid's Addgene catalogue record and pLannotate feature annotations shown in this document.]
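Description:
TFORF3523 is a lentiviral mammalian expression plasmid built on the pLX_TRC317 backbone from the Broad Institute Genetic Perturbation Platform, carrying the human ZNF473 (ZFP100) open reading frame as one member of a barcoded transcription factor ORF collection. In bacteria it is maintained through a high-copy ColE1/pUC-type origin and selected with ampicillin via the β-lactamase gene; an f1 origin and remnants of lac and T7/T3 cloning elements are also present in the backbone. The record warns that the plasmid can recombine, which is typical of LTR-containing vectors.

The viral portion has a third-generation, self-inactivating layout. An RSV promoter drives a truncated HIV-1 5' LTR, followed by the Ψ packaging signal with a partial gag sequence, the Rev response element, a cPPT/CTS, WPRE and a ΔU3 3' LTR, with an SV40 polyadenylation signal downstream. Within the transfer cassette, an SV40 early promoter drives the puromycin N-acetyltransferase gene for selecting transduced cells. The EF-1α promoter drives ZNF473, which was inserted by Gateway cloning and sits between attB1 and attB2 sites. A V5 epitope follows attB2 to give a C-terminal tag. The annotation tool matched only part of the region between the att sites to ZNF473, although the catalogue insert size is consistent with the ORF filling that interval.

The catalogue states that each construct in the collection carries a unique 24-bp barcode, although it is not annotated in the feature table. The barcode identifies the transcription factor in pooled overexpression screens, such as those for directed differentiation. ZNF473 itself is described as a zinc finger protein involved in histone pre-mRNA 3'-end processing and G1-to-S progression.
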