Features (pLannotate 1.2.2; 34 found; start..end, strand, type, name):
      5..231     +  promoter       RSV promoter: Rous sarcoma virus enhancer/promoter
    232..412     +  LTR            5' LTR (truncated): truncated 5' long terminal repeat (LTR) from HIV-1
    459..584     +  misc_feature   HIV-1 Ψ: packaging signal of human immunodeficiency virus type 1
    568..931     +  CDS            HIV-1 gag (fragment): gag protein from human immunodeficiency virus 1; gag
   1077..1310    +  misc_feature   RRE: The Rev response element (RRE) of HIV-1 allows for Rev-dependent mRNA export from the nucleus to the cytoplasm.
   1687..1713    +  CDS            Rev (fragment): human immunodeficiency virus 1 (HIV-1) Rev protein; rev; enhances nuclear export of unspliced and incompletely spliced viral mRNAs
   1720..1743    +  promoter       SV40 promoter (fragment): SV40 early promoter
   1744..1815    +  promoter       SV40 promoter (fragment): SV40 enhancer and early promoter
   1839..1974    +  rep_origin     SV40 ori: SV40 origin of replication
   2020..2616    +  CDS            PuroR (fragment): puromycin N-acetyltransferase; pac from Streptomyces; confers resistance to puromycin
   2665..2782    +  misc_feature   cPPT/CTS: central polypurine tract and central termination sequence of HIV-1
   2847..2913    +  CDS            small t antigen (fragment): SV40 (simian virus 40) small t antigen
   2920..4098    +  promoter       EF-1α promoter: strong constitutive promoter for human elongation factor EF-1α
   4119..4136    +  protein_bind   attB1 (fragment): mutant version of attB; core recombination site for the Gateway® BP reaction BP Clonase™
   4142..6121    +  CDS            ZNF473 (fragment): ZN473_HUMAN - Also known as KIAA1141, ZFP100. Experimental evidence at protein level: Swiss-Prot protein existence level 1. Involved in histone 3'-end pre-mRNA processing by associating with U7 snRNP and interacting with SLBP/pre-mRNA complex. Increases histone 3'-end pre-mRNA processing but has no effect on U7 snRNP levels, when overexpressed. Required for cell cycle progression from G1 to S phases. From Homo sapiens (Human).
   6756..6780    -  protein_bind   attB2: mutant version of attB; recombination site for the Gateway® BP reaction BP Clonase™
   6788..6829    +  CDS            V5 tag: epitope tag from simian virus 5
   6845..6898    +  promoter       U6 promoter (fragment): RNA polymerase III promoter for human U6 snRNA
   6940..7528    +  misc_feature   WPRE: woodchuck hepatitis virus posttranscriptional regulatory element
   7579..7598    +  misc_feature   cPPT/CTS (fragment): central polypurine tract and central termination sequence of HIV-1
   7600..7833    +  LTR            3' LTR (ΔU3): self-inactivating 3' long terminal repeat (LTR) from HIV-1
   7911..8032    +  polyA_signal   SV40 poly(A) signal: SV40 polyadenylation signal
   8072..8207    +  rep_origin     SV40 ori: SV40 origin of replication
   8228..8246    -  promoter       T7 promoter: promoter for bacteriophage T7 RNA polymerase
   8254..8409    +  CDS            lacZα (fragment): LacZα fragment of β-galactosidase; lacZ fragment
   8414..8842    +  rep_origin     f1 ori (sequence partly withheld): f1 bacteriophage origin of replication; arrow indicates direction of (+) strand synthesis
   8895..8999    +  promoter       AmpR promoter: bla
   9000..9860    +  CDS            AmpR: β-lactamase; bla; confers resistance to ampicillin, carbenicillin, and related antibiotics
  10031..10619   +  rep_origin     ori: high-copy-number ColE1/pMB1/pBR322/pUC origin of replication
  10802..10894   +  CDS            lacI (fragment): lac repressor; lacI; The lac repressor binds to the lac operator to inhibit transcription in E. coli. This inhibition can be relieved by adding lactose or isopropyl-β-D-thiogalactopyranoside (IPTG).
  10907..10928   +  protein_bind   CAP binding site: CAP binding activates transcription in the presence of cAMP. E. coli catabolite activator protein
  10943..10973   +  promoter       lac promoter: promoter for the E. coli lac operon
  10977..10999   +  protein_bind   lac operator (fragment): The lac repressor binds to the lac operator to inhibit transcription in E. coli. This inhibition can be relieved by adding lactose or isopropyl-β-D-thiogalactopyranoside (IPTG). lac repressor encoded by lacI
  11042..11060   +  promoter       T3 promoter: promoter for bacteriophage T3 RNA polymerase
>Addgene plasmid #144999 | TFORF3523 | depositor full sequence | sequence record 287111 | Full Sequence
TTAATGTAGTCTTATGCAATACTCTTGTAGTCTTGCAACATGGTAACGATGAGTTAGCAACATGCCTTAC
AAGGAGAGAAAAAGCACCGTGCATGCCGATTGGTGGAAGTAAGGTGGTACGATCGTGCCTTATTAGGAAG
GCAACAGACGGGTCTGACATGGATTGGACGAACCACTGAATTGCCGCATTGCAGAGATATTGTATTTAAG
TGCCTAGCTCGATACATAAACGGGTCTCTCTGGTTAGACCAGATCTGAGCCTGGGAGCTCTCTGGCTAAC
TAGGGAACCCACTGCTTAAGCCTCAATAAAGCTTGCCTTGAGTGCTTCAAGTAGTGTGTGCCCGTCTGTT
GTGTGACTCTGGTAACTAGAGATCCCTCAGACCCTTTTAGTCAGTGTGGAAAATCTCTAGCAGTGGCGCC
CGAACAGGGACTTGAAAGCGAAAGGGAAACCAGAGGAGCTCTCTCGACGCAGGACTCGGCTTGCTGAAGC
GCGCACGGCAAGAGGCGAGGGGCGGCGACTGGTGAGTACGCCAAAAATTTTGACTAGCGGAGGCTAGAAG
GAGAGAGATGGGTGCGAGAGCGTCAGTATTAAGCGGGGGAGAATTAGATCGCGATGGGAAAAAATTCGGT
TAAGGCCAGGGGGAAAGAAAAAATATAAATTAAAACATATAGTATGGGCAAGCAGGGAGCTAGAACGATT
CGCAGTTAATCCTGGCCTGTTAGAAACATCAGAAGGCTGTAGACAAATACTGGGACAGCTACAACCATCC
CTTCAGACAGGATCAGAAGAACTTAGATCATTATATAATACAGTAGCAACCCTCTATTGTGTGCATCAAA
GGATAGAGATAAAAGACACCAAGGAAGCTTTAGACAAGATAGAGGAAGAGCAAAACAAAAGTAAGACCAC
CGCACAGCAAGCGGCCGCTGATCTTCAGACCTGGAGGAGGAGATATGAGGGACAATTGGAGAAGTGAATT
ATATAAATATAAAGTAGTAAAAATTGAACCATTAGGAGTAGCACCCACCAAGGCAAAGAGAAGAGTGGTG
CAGAGAGAAAAAAGAGCAGTGGGAATAGGAGCTTTGTTCCTTGGGTTCTTGGGAGCAGCAGGAAGCACTA
TGGGCGCAGCGTCAATGACGCTGACGGTACAGGCCAGACAATTATTGTCTGGTATAGTGCAGCAGCAGAA
CAATTTGCTGAGGGCTATTGAGGCGCAACAGCATCTGTTGCAACTCACAGTCTGGGGCATCAAGCAGCTC
CAGGCAAGAATCCTGGCTGTGGAAAGATACCTAAAGGATCAACAGCTCCTGGGGATTTGGGGTTGCTCTG
GAAAACTCATTTGCACCACTGCTGTGCCTTGGAATGCTAGTTGGAGTAATAAATCTCTGGAACAGATTTG
GAATCACACGACCTGGATGGAGTGGGACAGAGAAATTAACAATTACACAAGCTTAATACACTCCTTAATT
GAAGAATCGCAAAACCAGCAAGAAAAGAATGAACAAGAATTATTGGAATTAGATAAATGGGCAAGTTTGT
GGAATTGGTTTAACATAACAAATTGGCTGTGGTATATAAAATTATTCATAATGATAGTAGGAGGCTTGGT
AGGTTTAAGAATAGTTTTTGCTGTACTTTCTATAGTGAATAGAGTTAGGCAGGGATATTCACCATTATCG
TTTCAGACCCACCTCCCAACCCCGAGGGGACCCATGCATTGCATCTCAATTAGTCAGCAACCAGGTGTGG
AAAGTCCCCAGGCTCCCCAGCAGGCAGAAGTATGCAAAGCATGCGTCTCAATTAGTCAGCAACCATAGTC
CCGCCCCTAACTCCGCCCATCCCGCCCCTAACTCCGCCCAGTTCCGCCCATTCTCCGCCCCATGGCTGAC
TAATTTTTTTTATTTATGCAGAGGCCGAGGCCGCCTCGGCCTCTGAGCTATTCCAGAAGTAGTGAGGAGG
CTTTTTTGGAGGCCTAGGCTTTTGCAAAAAGCTTTCTAGAGGTACCACCGGAGCTTACCATGACCGAGTA
CAAGCCCACGGTGCGCCTCGCCACCCGCGACGACGTCCCCAGGGCCGTACGCACCCTCGCCGCCGCGTTC
GCCGACTACCCCGCCACGCGCCACACCGTCGATCCGGACCGCCACATCGAGCGGGTCACCGAGCTGCAAG
AACTCTTCCTCACGCGCGTCGGGCTCGACATCGGCAAGGTGTGGGTCGCGGACGACGGCGCCGCCGTGGC
GGTCTGGACCACGCCGGAGAGCGTCGAAGCGGGGGCGGTGTTCGCCGAGATCGGCCCGCGCATGGCCGAG
TTGAGCGGTTCCCGGCTGGCCGCGCAGCAACAGATGGAAGGCCTCCTGGCGCCGCACCGGCCCAAGGAGC
CCGCGTGGTTCCTGGCCACCGTCGGCGTCTCGCCCGACCACCAGGGCAAGGGTCTGGGCAGCGCCGTCGT
GCTCCCCGGAGTGGAGGCGGCCGAGCGCGCCGGGGTGCCCGCCTTCCTGGAGACCTCCGCGCCCCGCAAC
CTCCCCTTCTACGAGCGGCTCGGCTTCACCGTCACCGCCGACGTCGAGGTGCCCGAAGGACCGCGCACCT
GGTGCATGACCCGCAAGCCCGGTGCCAGTTAACGAATTCTAGATCTTGAGACAAATGGCAGTATTCATCC
ACAATTTTAAAAGAAAAGGGGGGATTGGGGGGTACAGTGCAGGGGAAAGAATAGTAGACATAATAGCAAC
AGACATACAAACTAAAGAATTACAAAAACAAATTACAAAAATTCAAAATTTTCGGGTTTATTACAGGGAC
AGCAGAGATCCACTTTGGCGCCGGCTCGAGGCCTGCAGGTGCAAAGATGGATAAAGTTTTAAACAGAGAG
GAATCTTTGCAGCTAATGGACCTTCTAGGTCTTGAAAGGAGTGGGAATTGGCTCCGGTGCCCGTCAGTGG
GCAGAGCGCACATCGCCCACAGTCCCCGAGAAGTTGGGGGGAGGGGTCGGCAATTGAACCGGTGCCTAGA
GAAGGTGGCGCGGGGTAAACTGGGAAAGTGATGTCGTGTACTGGCTCCGCCTTTTTCCCGAGGGTGGGGG
AGAACCGTATATAAGTGCAGTAGTCGCCGTGAACGTTCTTTTTCGCAACGGGTTTGCCGCCAGAACACAG
GTAAGTGCCGTGTGTGGTTCCCGCGGGCCTGGCCTCTTTACGGGTTATGGCCCTTGCGTGCCTTGAATTA
CTTCCACCTGGCTGCAGTACGTGATTCTTGATCCCGAGCTTCGGGTTGGAAGTGGGTGGGAGAGTTCGAG
GCCTTGCGCTTAAGGAGCCCCTTCGCCTCGTGCTTGAGTTGAGGCCTGGCCTGGGCGCTGGGGCCGCCGC
GTGCGAATCTGGTGGCACCTTCGCGCCTGTCTCGCTGCTTTCGATAAGTCTCTAGCCATTTAAAATTTTT
GATGACCTGCTGCGACGCTTTTTTTCTGGCAAGATAGTCTTGTAAATGCGGGCCAAGATCTGCACACTGG
TATTTCGGTTTTTGGGGCCGCGGGCGGCGACGGGGCCCGTGCGTCCCAGCGCACATGTTCGGCGAGGCGG
GGCCTGCGAGCGCGGCCACCGAGAATCGGACGGGGGTAGTCTCAAGCTGGCCGGCCTGCTCTGGTGCCTG
GCCTCGCGCCGCCGTGTATCGCCCCGCCCTGGGCGGCAAGGCTGGCCCGGTCGGCACCAGTTGCGTGAGC
GGAAAGATGGCCGCTTCCCGGCCCTGCTGCAGGGAGCTCAAAATGGAGGACGCGGCGCTCGGGAGAGCGG
GCGGGTGAGTCACCCACACAAAGGAAAAGGGCCTTTCCGTCCTCAGCCGTCGCTTCATGTGACTCCACGG
AGTACCGGGCGCCGTCCAGGCACCTCGATTAGTTCTCGAGCTTTTGGAGTACGTCGTCTTTAGGTTGGGG
GGAGGGGTTTTATGCGATGGAGTTTCCCCACACTGAGTGGGTGGAGACTGAAGTTAGGCCAGCTTGGCAC
TTGATGTAATTCTCCTTGGAATTTGCCCTTTTTGAGTTTGGATCTTGGTTCATTCTCAAGCCTCAGACAG
TGGTTCAAAGTTTTTTTCTTCCATTTCAGGTGTCGTGAGGCTAGCATCGATTGATCAACAAGTTTGTACA
AAAAAGTTGGCATGGCTGAGGAATTTGTGACCCTCAAGGATGTCGGCATGGACTTCACCTTGGGAGACTG
GGAGCAGCTCGGGCTGGAACAGGGGGACACGTTCTGGGACACAGCGTTGGACAATTGCCAGGACCTCTTC
CTGCTGGACCCCCCAAGACCCAACCTGACCTCCCACCCAGATGGCAGTGAAGATCTGGAGCCTCTGGCAG
GAGGAAGCCCAGAAGCAACAAGCCCTGATGTGACTGAGACCAAGAACTCTCCTCTGATGGAGGATTTCTT
CGAAGAAGGATTCTCCCAGGAGATTATAGAGATGTTATCCAAGGATGGCTTCTGGAACTCCAATTTCGGA
GAAGCCTGTATAGAGGACACCTGGTTAGATAGTTTGCTAGGCGATCCAGAAAGTCTTCTGAGGTCTGATA
TTGCCACCAACGGGGAAAGTCCCACGGAATGCAAGAGTCATGAATTAAAGAGAGGACTCAGTCCTGTGTC
CACCGTTTCCACGGGAGAAGATTCCATGGTGCATAATGTTTCTGAAAAGACCCTCACACCAGCTAAGTCT
AAGGAATATAGGGGTGAGTTTTTCTCCTACTCCGACCACAGCCAGCAGGATTCTGTTCAGGAAGGGGAGA
AACCATATCAATGTAGTGAATGTGGGAAAAGCTTCAGTGGGAGTTACCGTCTTACCCAGCACTGGATCAC
TCATACTAGGGAGAAACCCACTGTCCATCAAGAGTGTGAGCAAGGTTTTGACCGGAATGCTTCCCTTTCT
GTGTATCCGAAAACTCACACGGGCTACAAATTCTATGTGTGTAATGAATATGGGACAACTTTTAGTCAGA
GTACATACCTGTGGCATCAGAAAACTCACACTGGAGAAAAACCATGTAAGAGTCAAGATAGTGACCACCC
ACCCAGTCATGACACACAGCCTGGTGAGCATCAGAAAACTCACACAGATAGTAAGTCCTACAACTGTAAC
GAATGCGGCAAGGCTTTTACCCGGATCTTCCACCTTACTCGGCACCAGAAGATCCACACTCGGAAACGCT
ATGAGTGTTCCAAGTGCCAGGCGACCTTCAACTTGAGAAAACACCTCATCCAACATCAGAAAACTCACGC
TGCAAAAACTACCTCTGAGTGTCAGGAGTGTGGGAAGATTTTTAGGCACAGTTCGCTGCTCATTGAACAC
CAGGCTCTTCATGCTGGAGAGGAGCCTTATAAGTGTAACGAACGTGGGAAATCCTTCAGGCATAACTCTA
CCCTAAAGATCCATCAGAGGGTTCACAGTGGAGAGAAGCCTTACAAATGCAGTGAGTGTGGGAAGGCCTT
CCACCGGCACACTCACCTTAATGAACATCGGCGAATTCATACAGGCTACAGACCCCACAAATGTCAGGAA
TGCGTCAGGAGTTTCAGCCGGCCCTCACATCTGATGCGACATCAGGCCATTCACACCGCAGAAAAGCCCT
ATAGCTGTGCTGAATGCAAGGAGACTTTCAGCGATAACAATCGCCTTGTGCAACACCAGAAAATGCACAC
TGTCAAAACCCCATATGAATGTCAGGAGTGCGGAGAACGCTTCATTTGCGGCTCAACCCTGAAGTGCCAC
GAGAGTGTTCACGCCAGAGAAAAACAAGGATTTTTTGTGAGTGGGAAGATCTTGGATCAGAACCCAGAAC
AGAAAGAGAAGTGCTTTAAGTGTAACAAATGTGAGAAAACCTTTAGCTGCAGCAAATACCTAACTCAGCA
CGAGAGGATTCACACCAGGGGAGTGAAGCCCTTTGAATGTGACCAGTGTGGGAAAGCCTTTGGCCAAAGT
ACTCGGCTCATTCACCATCAAAGAATCCACTCTAGAGTGAGGCTGTATAAATGGGGTGAGCAAGGGAAAG
CCATCAGCAGTGCCTCCCTTATCAAACTTCAGTCCTTCCACACAAAGGAGCACCCTTTTAAATGTAACGA
ATGCGGAAAGACCTTCAGCCACAGTGCACACCTCTCAAAACATCAGTTAATTCACGCTGGAGAGAATCCC
TTTAAATGTAGTAAGTGTGACAGAGTCTTCACCCAGAGAAACTACCTTGTTCAGCATGAGCGAACTCATG
CCAGAAAGAAGCCGTTGGTGTGTAACGAATGCGGGAAAACGTTCCGTCAGAGCTCATGCCTTTCTAAGCA
TCAGAGAATTCACTCAGGTGAGAAGCCCTATGTATGTGATTACTGCGGGAAGGCCTTCGGCCTGAGTGCT
GAGCTTGTCCGCCACCAGAGAATTCACACTGGAGAAAAGCCTTATGTTTGTCAGGAATGCGGGAAAGCCT
TCACCCAGAGCTCATGCCTTTCTATTCACCGGAGAGTTCACACTGGGGAGAAGCCCTACAGATGTGGTGA
ATGTGGGAAAGCCTTTGCCCAGAAAGCAAATCTAACACAGCACCAGAGAATTCACACAGGGGAGAAGCCT
TACTCCTGTAATGTGTGTGGCAAAGCTTTTGTCCTCAGTGCCCATCTCAACCAGCACCTGAGAGTTCACA
CCCAGGAGACACTTTATCAGTGTCAACGTTGCCAGAAAGCCTTTCGGTGCCACTCGAGCCTCAGCCGCCA
TCAGCGTGTACACAACAAGCAGCAATACTGCCTGTACCCAACTTTCTTGTACAAAGTGGTTGATATCGGT
AAGCCTATCCCTAACCCTCTCCTCGGTCTCGATTCTACGTAGTAATGAACTAGTCCGTAACTTGAAAGTA
TTTCGATTTCTTGGCTTTATATATCTTGTGGAAAGGACGAATCCGAGGGCGAACACCGCACGGCACGCGT
TAAGTCGACAATCAACCTCTGGATTACAAAATTTGTGAAAGATTGACTGGTATTCTTAACTATGTTGCTC
CTTTTACGCTATGTGGATACGCTGCTTTAATGCCTTTGTATCATGCTATTGCTTCCCGTATGGCTTTCAT
TTTCTCCTCCTTGTATAAATCCTGGTTGCTGTCTCTTTATGAGGAGTTGTGGCCCGTTGTCAGGCAACGT
GGCGTGGTGTGCACTGTGTTTGCTGACGCAACCCCCACTGGTTGGGGCATTGCCACCACCTGTCAGCTCC
TTTCCGGGACTTTCGCTTTCCCCCTCCCTATTGCCACGGCGGAACTCATCGCCGCCTGCCTTGCCCGCTG
CTGGACAGGGGCTCGGCTGTTGGGCACTGACAATTCCGTGGTGTTGTCGGGGAAATCATCGTCCTTTCCT
TGGCTGCTCGCCTGTGTTGCCACCTGGATTCTGCGCGGGACGTCCTTCTGCTACGTCCCTTCGGCCCTCA
ATCCAGCGGACCTTCCTTCCCGCGGCCTGCTGCCGGCTCTGCGGCCTCTTCCGCGTCTTCGCCTTCGCCC
TCAGACGAGTCGGATCTCCCTTTGGGCCGCCTCCCCGCGTCGACTTTAAGACCAATGACTTACAAGGCAG
CTGTAGATCTTAGCCACTTTTTAAAAGAAAAGGGGGGACTGGAAGGGCTAATTCACTCCCAACGAAGACA
AGATCTGCTTTTTGCTTGTACTGGGTCTCTCTGGTTAGACCAGATCTGAGCCTGGGAGCTCTCTGGCTAA
CTAGGGAACCCACTGCTTAAGCCTCAATAAAGCTTGCCTTGAGTGCTTCAAGTAGTGTGTGCCCGTCTGT
TGTGTGACTCTGGTAACTAGAGATCCCTCAGACCCTTTTAGTCAGTGTGGAAAATCTCTAGCAGTACGTA
TAGTAGTTCATGTCATCTTATTATTCAGTATTTATAACTTGCAAAGAAATGAATATCAGAGAGTGAGAGG
AACTTGTTTATTGCAGCTTATAATGGTTACAAATAAAGCAATAGCATCACAAATTTCACAAATAAAGCAT
TTTTTTCACTGCATTCTAGTTGTGGTTTGTCCAAACTCATCAATGTATCTTATCATGTCTGGCTCTAGCT
ATCCCGCCCCTAACTCCGCCCATCCCGCCCCTAACTCCGCCCAGTTCCGCCCATTCTCCGCCCCATGGCT
GACTAATTTTTTTTATTTATGCAGAGGCCGAGGCCGCCTCGGCCTCTGAGCTATTCCAGAAGTAGTGAGG
AGGCTTTTTTGGAGGCCTAGGGACGTACCCAATTCGCCCTATAGTGAGTCGTATTACGCGCGCTCACTGG
CCGTCGTTTTACAACGTCGTGACTGGGAAAACCCTGGCGTTACCCAACTTAATCGCCTTGCAGCACATCC
CCCTTTCGCCAGCTGGCGTAATAGCGAAGAGGCCCGCACCGATCGCCCTTCCCAACAGTTGCGCAGCCTG
AATGGCGAATGGG
[124 nt withheld, positions 8414-8537]
C
[91 nt withheld, positions 8539-8629]
A
[49 nt withheld, positions 8631-8679]
CCTTTGACGTTGGAGTCCACGTTCTTT
[37 nt withheld, positions 8707-8743]
ACCCTATCTCGGTCTATTCTTTTGATTTATAAGGGATTTTGCCGATTTCGGCCTATTGGTTAAAAAATGA
GCTGATTTAACAAAAATTTAACGCGAATTTTAACAAAATATTAACGCTTACAATTTAGGTGGCACTTTTC
GGGGAAATGTGCGCGGAACCCCTATTTGTTTATTTTTCTAAATACATTCAAATATGTATCCGCTCATGAG
ACAATAACCCTGATAAATGCTTCAATAATATTGAAAAAGGAAGAGTATGAGTATTCAACATTTCCGTGTC
GCCCTTATTCCCTTTTTTGCGGCATTTTGCCTTCCTGTTTTTGCTCACCCAGAAACGCTGGTGAAAGTAA
AAGATGCTGAAGATCAGTTGGGTGCACGAGTGGGTTACATCGAACTGGATCTCAACAGCGGTAAGATCCT
TGAGAGTTTTCGCCCCGAAGAACGTTTTCCAATGATGAGCACTTTTAAAGTTCTGCTATGTGGCGCGGTA
TTATCCCGTATTGACGCCGGGCAAGAGCAACTCGGTCGCCGCATACACTATTCTCAGAATGACTTGGTTG
AGTACTCACCAGTCACAGAAAAGCATCTTACGGATGGCATGACAGTAAGAGAATTATGCAGTGCTGCCAT
AACCATGAGTGATAACACTGCGGCCAACTTACTTCTGACAACGATCGGAGGACCGAAGGAGCTAACCGCT
TTTTTGCACAACATGGGGGATCATGTAACTCGCCTTGATCGTTGGGAACCGGAGCTGAATGAAGCCATAC
CAAACGACGAGCGTGACACCACGATGCCTGTAGCAATGGCAACAACGTTGCGCAAACTATTAACTGGCGA
ACTACTTACTCTAGCTTCCCGGCAACAATTAATAGACTGGATGGAGGCGGATAAAGTTGCAGGACCACTT
CTGCGCTCGGCCCTTCCGGCTGGCTGGTTTATTGCTGATAAATCTGGAGCCGGTGAGCGTGGGTCTCGCG
GTATCATTGCAGCACTGGGGCCAGATGGTAAGCCCTCCCGTATCGTAGTTATCTACACGACGGGGAGTCA
GGCAACTATGGATGAACGAAATAGACAGATCGCTGAGATAGGTGCCTCACTGATTAAGCATTGGTAACTG
TCAGACCAAGTTTACTCATATATACTTTAGATTGATTTAAAACTTCATTTTTAATTTAAAAGGATCTAGG
TGAAGATCCTTTTTGATAATCTCATGACCAAAATCCCTTAACGTGAGTTTTCGTTCCACTGAGCGTCAGA
CCCCGTAGAAAAGATCAAAGGATCTTCTTGAGATCCTTTTTTTCTGCGCGTAATCTGCTGCTTGCAAACA
AAAAAACCACCGCTACCAGCGGTGGTTTGTTTGCCGGATCAAGAGCTACCAACTCTTTTTCCGAAGGTAA
CTGGCTTCAGCAGAGCGCAGATACCAAATACTGTTCTTCTAGTGTAGCCGTAGTTAGGCCACCACTTCAA
GAACTCTGTAGCACCGCCTACATACCTCGCTCTGCTAATCCTGTTACCAGTGGCTGCTGCCAGTGGCGAT
AAGTCGTGTCTTACCGGGTTGGACTCAAGACGATAGTTACCGGATAAGGCGCAGCGGTCGGGCTGAACGG
GGGGTTCGTGCACACAGCCCAGCTTGGAGCGAACGACCTACACCGAACTGAGATACCTACAGCGTGAGCT
ATGAGAAAGCGCCACGCTTCCCGAAGGGAGAAAGGCGGACAGGTATCCGGTAAGCGGCAGGGTCGGAACA
GGAGAGCGCACGAGGGAGCTTCCAGGGGGAAACGCCTGGTATCTTTATAGTCCTGTCGGGTTTCGCCACC
TCTGACTTGAGCGTCGATTTTTGTGATGCTCGTCAGGGGGGCGGAGCCTATGGAAAAACGCCAGCAACGC
GGCCTTTTTACGGTTCCTGGCCTTTTGCTGGCCTTTTGCTCACATGTTCTTTCCTGCGTTATCCCCTGAT
TCTGTGGATAACCGTATTACCGCCTTTGAGTGAGCTGATACCGCTCGCCGCAGCCGAACGACCGAGCGCA
GCGAGTCAGTGAGCGAGGAAGCGGAAGAGCGCCCAATACGCAAACCGCCTCTCCCCGCGCGTTGGCCGAT
TCATTAATGCAGCTGGCACGACAGGTTTCCCGACTGGAAAGCGGGCAGTGAGCGCAACGCAATTAATGTG
AGTTAGCTCACTCATTAGGCACCCCAGGCTTTACACTTTATGCTTCCGGCTCGTATGTTGTGTGGAATTG
TGAGCGGATAACAATTTCACACAGGAAACAGCTATGACCATGATTACGCCAAGCGCGCAATTAACCCTCA
CTAAAGGGAACAAAAGCTGGAGCTGCAAGC
