>Addgene plasmid #144999 | TFORF3523 | depositor partial sequence | sequence record 287112 | Insert
ATCGATTGATCAACAAGTTTGTACAAAAAAGTTGGCATGGCTGAGGAATTTGTGACCCTCAAGGATGTCG
GCATGGACTTCACCTTGGGAGACTGGGAGCAGCTCGGGCTGGAACAGGGGGACACGTTCTGGGACACAGC
GTTGGACAATTGCCAGGACCTCTTCCTGCTGGACCCCCCAAGACCCAACCTGACCTCCCACCCAGATGGC
AGTGAAGATCTGGAGCCTCTGGCAGGAGGAAGCCCAGAAGCAACAAGCCCTGATGTGACTGAGACCAAGA
ACTCTCCTCTGATGGAGGATTTCTTCGAAGAAGGATTCTCCCAGGAGATTATAGAGATGTTATCCAAGGA
TGGCTTCTGGAACTCCAATTTCGGAGAAGCCTGTATAGAGGACACCTGGTTAGATAGTTTGCTAGGCGAT
CCAGAAAGTCTTCTGAGGTCTGATATTGCCACCAACGGGGAAAGTCCCACGGAATGCAAGAGTCATGAAT
TAAAGAGAGGACTCAGTCCTGTGTCCACCGTTTCCACGGGAGAAGATTCCATGGTGCATAATGTTTCTGA
AAAGACCCTCACACCAGCTAAGTCTAAGGAATATAGGGGTGAGTTTTTCTCCTACTCCGACCACAGCCAG
CAGGATTCTGTTCAGGAAGGGGAGAAACCATATCAATGTAGTGAATGTGGGAAAAGCTTCAGTGGGAGTT
ACCGTCTTACCCAGCACTGGATCACTCATACTAGGGAGAAACCCACTGTCCATCAAGAGTGTGAGCAAGG
TTTTGACCGGAATGCTTCCCTTTCTGTGTATCCGAAAACTCACACGGGCTACAAATTCTATGTGTGTAAT
GAATATGGGACAACTTTTAGTCAGAGTACATACCTGTGGCATCAGAAAACTCACACTGGAGAAAAACCAT
GTAAGAGTCAAGATAGTGACCACCCACCCAGTCATGACACACAGCCTGGTGAGCATCAGAAAACTCACAC
AGATAGTAAGTCCTACAACTGTAACGAATGCGGCAAGGCTTTTACCCGGATCTTCCACCTTACTCGGCAC
CAGAAGATCCACACTCGGAAACGCTATGAGTGTTCCAAGTGCCAGGCGACCTTCAACTTGAGAAAACACC
TCATCCAACATCAGAAAACTCACGCTGCAAAAACTACCTCTGAGTGTCAGGAGTGTGGGAAGATTTTTAG
GCACAGTTCGCTGCTCATTGAACACCAGGCTCTTCATGCTGGAGAGGAGCCTTATAAGTGTAACGAACGT
GGGAAATCCTTCAGGCATAACTCTACCCTAAAGATCCATCAGAGGGTTCACAGTGGAGAGAAGCCTTACA
AATGCAGTGAGTGTGGGAAGGCCTTCCACCGGCACACTCACCTTAATGAACATCGGCGAATTCATACAGG
CTACAGACCCCACAAATGTCAGGAATGCGTCAGGAGTTTCAGCCGGCCCTCACATCTGATGCGACATCAG
GCCATTCACACCGCAGAAAAGCCCTATAGCTGTGCTGAATGCAAGGAGACTTTCAGCGATAACAATCGCC
TTGTGCAACACCAGAAAATGCACACTGTCAAAACCCCATATGAATGTCAGGAGTGCGGAGAACGCTTCAT
TTGCGGCTCAACCCTGAAGTGCCACGAGAGTGTTCACGCCAGAGAAAAACAAGGATTTTTTGTGAGTGGG
AAGATCTTGGATCAGAACCCAGAACAGAAAGAGAAGTGCTTTAAGTGTAACAAATGTGAGAAAACCTTTA
GCTGCAGCAAATACCTAACTCAGCACGAGAGGATTCACACCAGGGGAGTGAAGCCCTTTGAATGTGACCA
GTGTGGGAAAGCCTTTGGCCAAAGTACTCGGCTCATTCACCATCAAAGAATCCACTCTAGAGTGAGGCTG
TATAAATGGGGTGAGCAAGGGAAAGCCATCAGCAGTGCCTCCCTTATCAAACTTCAGTCCTTCCACACAA
AGGAGCACCCTTTTAAATGTAACGAATGCGGAAAGACCTTCAGCCACAGTGCACACCTCTCAAAACATCA
GTTAATTCACGCTGGAGAGAATCCCTTTAAATGTAGTAAGTGTGACAGAGTCTTCACCCAGAGAAACTAC
CTTGTTCAGCATGAGCGAACTCATGCCAGAAAGAAGCCGTTGGTGTGTAACGAATGCGGGAAAACGTTCC
GTCAGAGCTCATGCCTTTCTAAGCATCAGAGAATTCACTCAGGTGAGAAGCCCTATGTATGTGATTACTG
CGGGAAGGCCTTCGGCCTGAGTGCTGAGCTTGTCCGCCACCAGAGAATTCACACTGGAGAAAAGCCTTAT
GTTTGTCAGGAATGCGGGAAAGCCTTCACCCAGAGCTCATGCCTTTCTATTCACCGGAGAGTTCACACTG
GGGAGAAGCCCTACAGATGTGGTGAATGTGGGAAAGCCTTTGCCCAGAAAGCAAATCTAACACAGCACCA
GAGAATTCACACAGGGGAGAAGCCTTACTCCTGTAATGTGTGTGGCAAAGCTTTTGTCCTCAGTGCCCAT
CTCAACCAGCACCTGAGAGTTCACACCCAGGAGACACTTTATCAGTGTCAACGTTGCCAGAAAGCCTTTC
GGTGCCACTCGAGCCTCAGCCGCCATCAGCGTGTACACAACAAGCAGCAATACTGCCTGTACCCAACTTT
CTTGTACAAAGTGGTTGATATCGGTAAGCCTATCCCTAACCCTCTCCTCGGTCTCGATTCTACGTAGTAA
TGAACTAGTCCGTAACTTGAAAGTATTTCGATTTCTTGGCTTTATATATCTTGTGGAAAGGACGAATCCG
AGGGCGAACACCGCACGGC
