>Addgene plasmid #144999 | TFORF3523 | depositor partial sequence | sequence record 287113 | Barcode
ATCCGAGGGCGAACACCGCACGGC
