>Addgene plasmid #144999 | TFORF3523 | addgene partial sequence | sequence record 313869 | WPRE-R 5'-CATAGCGTAAAAGGAGCAACA-3'
TTTGTAATCCAGAGGTTGATTGTCGACTTAACGCGTGCCGTGCGGTGTTCGCCCTCGGATTCGTCCTTTC
CACAAGATATATAAAGCCAAGAAATCGAAATACTTTCAAGTTACGGACTAGTTCATTACTACGTAGAATC
GAGACCGAGGAGAGGGTTAGGGATAGGCTTACCGATATCAACCACTTTGTACAAGAAAGTTGGGTACAGG
CAGTATTGCTGCTTGTTGTGTACACGCTGATGGCGGCTGAGGCTCGAGTGGCACCGAAAGGCTTTCTGGC
AACGTTGACACTGATAAAGTGTCTCCTGGGTGTGAACTCTCAGGTGCTGGTTGAGATGGGCACTGAGGAC
AAAAGCTTTGCCACACACATTACAGGAGTAAGGCTTCTCCCCTGTGTGAATTCTCTGGTGCTGTGTTAGA
TTTGCTTTCTGGGCAAAGGCTTTCCCACATTCACCACATCTGTAGGGCTTCTCCCCAGTGTGAACTCTCC
GGTGAATAGAAAGGCATGAGCTCTGGGTGAAGGCTTTCCCGCATTCCTGACAAACATAAGGCTTTTCTCC
AGTGTGAATTCTCTGGTGGCGGACAAGCTCAGCACTCAGGCCGAAGGCCTTCCCGCAGTAATCACATACA
TAGGGCTTCTCACCTGAGTGAATTCTCTGATGCTTAGAAAGGCATGAGCTCTGACGGAACGTTTTCCCGC
ATTCGTTACACACCAACGGCTTCTTTCTGGCATGAGTTC
